Addgene plasmid #239519: pKS1518
Purpose: Express CpPT1(52-408) membrane enzyme cargo and Pex22 peroxisomal chauffeur
Depositing lab: John Dueber. Depositing organization: University of California, Berkeley.
Backbone
  Vector backbone: TMP138
  Backbone manufacturer: Internal
  Vector type: Yeast Expression
  Selectable markers: URA3
Growth in bacteria
  Bacterial resistance: Kanamycin, 50 μg/mL
  Growth temperature: 37°C
  Growth strain: DH5alpha
  Copy number: High Copy
Gene/Insert
  Gene/Insert name: 2xCrk_SH3-mTurquoise2-CpPT1(52-408)
  Species: Citrus paradisi
  Cloning method: Golden Gate
Terms and licenses: Academic/Nonprofit Terms; Industry Terms: Not Available to Industry
Depositor comments: Additional insert: ScPex22(1-36)-mRuby2-SH3pep
How to cite: pKS1518 was a gift from John Dueber (Addgene plasmid # 239519 ; http://n2t.net/addgene:239519 ; RRID:Addgene_239519)
