[The description below was written by a language model from this plasmid's Addgene catalogue record and pLannotate feature annotations shown in this document.]
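Description:
pKS1518 is a yeast expression plasmid built by Golden Gate assembly on an in-house backbone (TMP138). It is propagated in E. coli at high copy through a ColE1/pUC-type origin under kanamycin selection (KanR, aph(3')-Ia) and selected in yeast through the URA3 auxotrophic marker, which is also counterselectable with 5-FOA. The feature table shows no yeast replication origin (no 2μ or CEN/ARS). It does pick up fragments of yeast genes (GEA2, TIM9, MRL1) that are not part of the described payload. The GEA2 and TIM9 fragments flank the bacterial backbone and may be chromosomal homology arms for integration, while the MRL1 fragment follows the first cassette and may belong to a terminator region. The record does not state how the plasmid is maintained in yeast.

The payload is two expression cassettes that together form a "cargo and chauffeur" system for delivering a membrane enzyme to peroxisomes. The cargo is 2xCrk_SH3-mTurquoise2-CpPT1(52-408): two tandem Crk SH3 domains, annotated as Crk fragments, fused to the cyan fluorescent protein mTurquoise2 and a truncated CpPT1 from Citrus paradisi (grapefruit) covering residues 52–408. The CpPT1 segment itself and the promoter driving this cassette are not annotated. The second insert, listed in the depositor comments, is ScPex22(1-36)-mRuby2-SH3pep, whose mRuby2 lies downstream of an annotated TEF1 promoter. It joins the N-terminal portion of yeast Pex22, described as the peroxisomal chauffeur, to a red fluorescent protein and an SH3-binding peptide. The SH3 domains on the cargo presumably bind the peptide ligand on the chauffeur, so that the enzyme travels with it to the peroxisomal membrane. The cyan and red tags allow colocalization of the two proteins to be checked by microscopy.
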