Features (pLannotate 1.2.2; 12 found; start..end, strand, type, name):
    808..1005    +  CDS            crk (fragment): CRK_XENLA - Experimental evidence at transcript level: Swiss-Prot protein existence level 2. Required for apoptosis in Xenopus egg extracts (PubMed:9029144). Involved in cell branching and adhesion (By similarity). May mediate attachment-induced mapk8 activation, membrane ruffling and cell motility in a Rac-dependent manner. May regulate the efna5-epha3 signaling (By similarity). From Xenopus laevis (African clawed frog).
   1006..1194    +  CDS            CRK (fragment): CRK_HUMAN - Experimental evidence at protein level: Swiss-Prot protein existence level 1. [Isoform Crk-II]: Regulates cell adhesion, spreading and migration (PubMed:31311869). Mediates attachment-induced MAPK8 activation, membrane ruffling and cell motility in a Rac-dependent manner. Involved in phagocytosis of apoptotic cells and cell motility via its interaction with DOCK1 and DOCK4 (PubMed:19004829). May regulate the EFNA5-EPHA3 signaling (By similarity). From Homo sapiens (Human).
   1189..1902    +  CDS            mTurquoise2: mTurquoise2 is a basic (constitutively fluorescent) cyan fluorescent protein published in 2012, derived from Aequorea victoria. It is reported to be a rapidly-maturing monomer with very low acid sensitivity.
   3246..3362    +  CDS            MRL1 (fragment): MRL1_YEAST - Experimental evidence at protein level: Swiss-Prot protein existence level 1. Sorting receptor involved in the transport of vacuolar enzymes from the Golgi complex to the vacuole. Involved in the delivery and maturation of PEP4 (vacuolar proteinase A) and PRB1 (vacuolar proteinase B). From Saccharomyces cerevisiae (strain ATCC 204508 / S288c) (Baker's yeast).
   3524..3931    +  promoter       TEF1 promoter: S. cerevisiae TEF1; promoter for EF-1α
   4065..4772    +  CDS            mRuby2: mRuby2 is a basic (constitutively fluorescent) red fluorescent protein published in 2012, derived from Entacmaea quadricolor. It has moderate acid sensitivity.
   5113..5289    +  promoter       URA3 promoter (fragment): S. cerevisiae URA3
   5290..6093    +  CDS            URA3: orotidine-5'-phosphate decarboxylase, required for uracil biosynthesis; S. cerevisiae URA3; yeast auxotrophic marker, counterselectable with 5-fluoroorotic acid (5-FOA)
   6361..6621    +  CDS            TIM9: TIM9_YEAST - Experimental evidence at protein level: Swiss-Prot protein existence level 1. Mitochondrial intermembrane chaperone that participates in the import and insertion of multi-pass transmembrane proteins into the mitochondrial inner membrane. Also required for the transfer of beta- barrel precursors from the TOM complex to the sorting and assembly machinery (SAM complex) of the outer membrane. Acts as a chaperone-like protein that protects the hydrophobic precursors from aggregation and guide them through the mitochondrial intermembrane space. Compared to TIM10, it may have a strong st
   6735..7550    -  CDS            KanR: aminoglycoside phosphotransferase; aph(3')-Ia; confers resistance to kanamycin in bacteria or G418 (Geneticin®) in eukaryotes
   7775..8363    +  rep_origin     ori: high-copy-number ColE1/pMB1/pBR322/pUC origin of replication
   8470..8826    +  CDS            GEA2 (fragment): GEA2_YEAST - Experimental evidence at protein level: Swiss-Prot protein existence level 1. Activates the ARF proteins by exchanging bound GDP for free GTP. Plays a role in maintaining mitochondrial morphology (PubMed:25190516). From Saccharomyces cerevisiae (strain ATCC 204508 / S288c) (Baker's yeast).
>Addgene plasmid #239519 | pKS1518 | addgene full sequence | sequence record 475880 | Addgene NGS Result
ACTGGCCGATAATTGCAGACGAACGACTAGAGATCTATGTGAGGATCCTAACTCGAGATCGAGCTGCCAA
ACCAGATGTCAACACAGCTACAACGTTGATAGGTCAAGATCAATGTAAACAATTACTTTGTTATGTAGAG
TTTTTTTAGCTACCTATATTCCACCATAACATCAATCATGCGGTTGCTGGTGTATTTACCAATAATGTTT
AATGTATATATATATATATATATATGGGGCCGTATACTTACATATAGTAGATGTCAAGCGTAGGCGCTTC
CCCTGCCGGCTGTGAGGGCGCCATAACCAAGGTATCTATAGACCGCCAATCAGCAAACTACCTCCGTACA
TTCATGTTGCACCCACACATTTATACACCCAGACCGCGACAAATTACCCATAAGGTTGTTTGTGACGGCG
TCGTACAAGAGAACGTGGGAACTTTTTAGGCTCACCAAAAAAGAAAGAAAAAATACGAGTTGCTGACAGA
AGCCTCAAGAAAAAAAAAATTCTTCTTCGACTATGCTGGAGGCAGAGATGATCGAGCCGGTAGTTAACTA
TATATAGCTAAATTGGTTCCATCACCTTCTTTTCTGGTGTCGCTCCTTCTAGTGCTATTTCTGGCTTTTC
CTATTTTTTTTTTTCCATTTTTCTTTCTCTCTTTCTAATATATAAATTCTCTTGCATTTTCTATTTTTCT
CTCTATCTATTCTACTTGTTTATTCCCTTCAAGGTTTTTTTTTAAGGAGTACTTGTTTTTAGAATATACG
GTCAACGAACTATAATTAACTAAACAGATCTATGGCAGAGTATGTGCGGGCCCTGTTTGACTTTAATGGG
AATGATGAAGAAGACCTTCCCTTTAAGAAAGGAGACATCCTGAGAATCCGGGATAAGCCTGAAGAGCAGT
GGTGGAATGCAGAGGACAGCGAAGGAAAGAGGGGGATGATTCCTGTCCCTTACGTGGAGAAGTATGGATC
TGGGAGCGGATCTGGAGGCAGCATGGCGGAATATGTACGAGCTCTTTTTGATTTTAATGGCAATGATGAG
GAGGATCTCCCTTTTAAAAAGGGCGATATTCTGCGCATTCGTGATAAGCCAGAGGAACAATGGTGGAACG
CCGAGGATAGTGAGGGGAAACGCGGCATGATTCCGGTGCCGTATGTAGAGAAGTACGGATCTGGTTCTGT
TTCTAAAGGTGAAGAATTATTCACTGGTGTTGTCCCAATTTTGGTTGAATTAGATGGTGATGTTAATGGT
CACAAATTTTCTGTCTCCGGTGAAGGTGAAGGTGATGCTACTTACGGTAAATTGACCTTAAAATTTATTT
GTACTACTGGTAAATTGCCAGTTCCATGGCCAACCTTAGTCACTACTTTATCTTGGGGTGTTCAATGTTT
TGCAAGATACCCAGATCATATGAAACAACATGACTTTTTCAAGTCTGCCATGCCAGAAGGTTATGTTCAA
GAAAGAACTATTTTTTTCAAAGATGACGGTAACTACAAGACCAGAGCTGAAGTCAAGTTTGAAGGTGATA
CCTTAGTTAATAGAATCGAATTAAAAGGTATTGATTTTAAAGAAGATGGTAACATTTTAGGTCACAAATT
GGAATACAATTATTTCTCTGACAATGTTTACATCACTGCTGACAAACAAAAGAATGGTATCAAAGCTAAC
TTCAAAATTAGACACAACATTGAAGATGGTGGTGTTCAATTAGCTGACCATTATCAACAAAATACTCCAA
TTGGTGATGGTCCAGTCTTGTTACCAGACAACCATTACTTATCCACTCAATCTAAGTTATCCAAAGATCC
AAACGAAAAGAGGGACCACATGGTCTTGTTAGAATTTGTTACTGCTGCTGGTATTACCTTGGGTATGGAT
GAATTGTACAAAGGATCCATTCAGTCTTCATTCTGTTTAACAAATAATAAGATAGGTAACAATGAAGATA
TGATGAATAGATACCATAAACCATTAAAGAAATCTACAGTTCCTATGGCTTTACAAGATGACTCTGCTAC
AAAATCTCAAAACGAAAATATTGTTTCTACATCTTTCTTGGACTTCTTAACCAAGAAGTTGGATGCATTT
TATAGGTTATCAAGACCATATGCTTGGACTTCAATCATTGTAGGTATTTTGTCATCTTCTTTGTTGCCAA
TCCAATCTTTGGCAGATTTGACTCCTACCTTCTTGATCGAGGTATTGAAGCCTATAGTTCCTTCAATTAT
GATGAATATATTTGTCGTTGCTATTAATCAGTTATCAGATATAGCAATTGATAAGGTTAACAAGCCAAAC
TTGCCTTTAGTTTCTGGTGACATATCTATTGGTGAGGCTATAGCTATTGCTGTTATCTCAACATTGACTT
CTTTGGCTATGGGTGTTATGTTAAGATCACCACCATTAGTTATAGCATTAATATTGAGGTGTATCTTAGG
TGCAGCTTATTCTATTGATTTGCCATTATTGAGATGGAAGGCTTCTCCTTTGATGGCTGCCGTCGCAATC
GTTATTGGAAATGGTATAAATAATGTTTTGCCATACTTCTTACACGTCCAAAAGTACGTTTTAGGTAGGC
CTGTTGTCTTTACTAAGCCTTTATTATTCGCAGTTGCATTCTCAGCAATATTTTCTATCGTCTTATCATT
CTTAAAAGACATTCCTGACGTTGAAGGAGATAAGAAATCTGGTATCAGAACATTACCAGTCATTTTGGGT
AAAGAGAGAGTCTTGTCTATGTCAACTGGTATTTTGTTGATGGCCTATGCTTCTGCCGCCTTGGCTGGAG
TCTTCTCACCAATTTTATTATGTAAATTGGTAACTATGATTGGTCATTCAGTATTGGGTTTTATCTTATG
GTCTAAGGCCCAAACAGTTGATTTATCAAATGCTAAATCTACATATTCATTCTTCTTATTCATTTTCCAG
TTGTATTACACCGAGTTCTTCTTAATGCATTTTGTAAGATAATGGCAGTGCTTTTAACTAAGAATTATTA
GTCTTTTCTGCTTATTTTTTCATCATAGTTTAGAACACTTTATATTAACGAATAGTTTATGAATCTATTT
AGGTTTAAAAATTGATACAGTTTTATAAGTTACTTTTTCAAAGACTCGTGCTGTCTATTGCATAATGCAC
TGGAAGGGGAAAAAAAAGGTGCACACGCGTGGCTTTTTCTTGAATTTGCAGTTTGAAAAATGCTGGATGC
ACACACTGGCTTAAGATGACAACGCCTTGCCAACAGGGAGTTCTTCAGAGACATGGAGGCTCAAAACGAA
ATTATTGACAGCCTAGACATCAATAGTCATACAACAGAAAGCGACCACCCAACTTTGGCTGATAATAGCG
TATAAACAATGCATACTTTGTACGTTCAAAATACAATGCAGTAGATATATTTATGCATATTACATATAAT
ACATATCACATAGGAAGCAACAGGCGCGTTGGACTTTTAATTTTCGAGGACCGCGAATCCTTACATCACA
CCCAATCCCCCACAAGTGATCCCCCACACACCATAGCTTCAAAATGTTTCTACTCCTTTTTTACTCTTCC
AGATTTTCTCGGACTCCGCGCATCGCCGTACCACTTCAAAACACCCAAGCACAGCATACTAAATTTCCCC
TCTTTCTTCCTCTAGGGTGTCGTTAATTACCCGTACTAAAGGTTTGGAAAAGAAAAAAGACACCGCCTCG
TTTCTTTTTCTTCGTCGAAAAAGGCAATAAAAATTTTTATCACGTTTCTTTTTCTTGAAAATTTTTTTTT
TTGATTTTTTTCTCTTTCGATGACCTCCCATTGATATTTAAGTTAATAAACGGTCATCAATTTCTCAAGT
TTCAGTTTCATTTTTCTTGTTCTATTACAACTTTTTTTACTTCTTGCTCATTAGAAAGAAAGCATAGCAA
TCTAATCTAAGTTTTAATTACAAAAGATCTATGCCACCACCATCAAGAAGTAGAATAAACAAAACAAGAA
CATTAGGAATAGTGGGTACAGCTATAGCAGTGTTGGTCACGTCCTACTATATATATCAAAAGGTGACAGG
TTCTGTGTCCAAAGGAGAGGAGTTAATCAAGGAAAACATGAGAATGAAAGTTGTCATGGAGGGCTCCGTT
AATGGTCACCAATTCAAGTGTACAGGGGAAGGTGAAGGTAATCCTTACATGGGTACACAAACTATGAGAA
TTAAAGTAATTGAAGGCGGACCACTACCATTTGCATTTGACATTCTGGCAACGTCATTCATGTACGGATC
ACGAACTTTCATCAAGTACCCTAAAGGTATACCAGACTTTTTCAAGCAATCTTTTCCAGAGGGTTTTACA
TGGGAAAGGGTTACAAGATACGAAGATGGGGGTGTCGTCACAGTTATGCAAGATACTTCATTAGAAGATG
GCTGCCTTGTCTATCATGTGCAAGTAAGAGGGGTGAATTTTCCTTCTAACGGACCTGTGATGCAGAAAAA
GACCAAAGGTTGGGAACCAAATACTGAAATGATGTACCCAGCTGATGGAGGTTTGAGAGGCTACACACAC
ATGGCGCTTAAAGTTGATGGTGGAGGTCATTTGTCTTGTAGTTTTGTTACCACTTATCGTTCTAAAAAGA
CTGTTGGCAATATCAAAATGCCAGGAATACATGCTGTAGACCACAGACTAGAAAGACTCGAAGAGAGCGA
TAACGAAATGTTCGTTGTACAGAGAGAGCATGCCGTAGCCAAATTTGCTGGCTTAGGCGGTGGTATGGAT
GAATTGTATAAGGGATCCGGGTCAGGCTCCGGATCTGGCCCTCCCCCAGCTCTTCCGCCAAAAAGACGAA
GGTAATGGCAGTGCTTTTAACTAAGAATTATTAGTCTTTTCTGCTTATTTTTTCATCATAGTTTAGAACA
CTTTATATTAACGAATAGTTTATGAATCTATTTAGGTTTAAAAATTGATACAGTTTTATAAGTTACTTTT
TCAAAGACTCGTGCTGTCTATTGCATAATGCACTGGAAGGGGAAAAAAAAGGTGCACACGCGTGGCTTTT
TCTTGAATTTGCAGTTTGAAAAATGCTGAGCAGTTACAGAGATGTTACGAACCACTAGTGCACTGCAGTA
CACGGTTTCCTTGAAATTTTTTTGATTCGGTAATCTCCGAACAGAAGGAAGAACGAAGGAAGGAGCACAG
ACTTAGATTGGTATATATACGCATATGTAGTGTTGAAGAAACATGAAATTGCCCAGTATTCTTAACCCAA
CTGCACAGAACAAAAACGTGCAGGAAACGAAGATAAATCATGTCGAAAGCTACATATAAGGAACGTGCTG
CTACTCATCCTAGTCCTGTTGCTGCCAAGCTATTTAATATCATGCACGAAAAGCAAACAAACTTGTGTGC
TTCATTGGATGTTCGTACCACCAAGGAATTACTGGAGTTAGTTGAAGCATTAGGTCCCAAAATTTGTTTA
CTAAAAACACATGTGGATATCTTGACTGATTTTTCCATGGAGGGCACAGTTAAGCCGCTAAAGGCATTAT
CCGCCAAGTACAATTTTTTACTCTTCGAAGACAGAAAATTTGCTGACATTGGTAATACAGTCAAATTGCA
GTACTCTGCGGGTGTATACAGAATAGCAGAATGGGCAGACATTACGAATGCACACGGTGTGGTGGGCCCA
GGTATTGTTAGCGGTTTGAAGCAGGCGGCAGAAGAAGTAACAAAGGAACCTAGAGGCCTTTTGATGTTAG
CAGAATTGTCATGCAAGGGCTCCCTATCTACTGGAGAATATACTAAGGGTACTGTTGACATTGCGAAGAG
CGACAAAGATTTTGTTATCGGCTTTATTGCTCAAAGAGACATGGGTGGAAGAGATGAAGGTTACGATTGG
TTGATTATGACACCCGGTGTGGGTTTAGATGACAAGGGAGATGCATTGGGTCAACAGTATAGAACCGTGG
ATGATGTGGTTTCTACAGGATCTGACATTATTATTGTTGGAAGAGGACTATTTGCAAAGGGAAGGGATGC
TAAGGTAGAGGGTGAACGTTACAGAAAAGCAGGCTGGGAAGCATATTTGAGAAGATGCGGCCAGCAAAAC
TAAAAAACTGTATTATAAGTAAATGCATGTATACTAAACTCACAAATTAGAGCTTCAATTTAATTATATC
AGTTATTACCCGAGTAGAGCACTTGAATCCACTGCCCCGGGAATCTCGGTCGTAATGATTTCTATAATGA
CGAAAAAAAAAAAATTGGAAAGAAAAAGCTTCATGGCCTTTATAAAAAGGAACTATCCAATACCTCGCCA
GAACCAAGTAACAGTATTTTACGGGGCACAAATCAAGAACAATAAGACAGGACTGTAAAGATGGACGCAT
TGAACTCCAAAGAACAACAAGAGTTCCAAAAAGTAGTGGAACAAAAGCAAATGAAGGATTTCATGCGTTT
GTACTCTAATCTGGTAGAAAGATGTTTCACAGACTGTGTCAATGACTTCACAACATCAAAGCTAACCAAT
AAGGAACAAACATGCATCATGAAGTGCTCAGAAAAGTTCTTGAAGCATAGCGAACGTGTAGGGCAGCGTT
TCCAAGAACAAAACGCTGCCTTGGGACAAGGCTTGGGCCGATAAGGTGTACTGGCGTATATATATCTAAT
TATGTATCTCTGGTGTAGCCCATTTTTAGCATGTAAATATAAAGACCGAGCGGCCGCGTGTTACAACCAA
TTAACCAATTCTGATTAGAAAAACTCATCGAGCATCAAATGAAACTGCAATTTATTCATATCAGGATTAT
CAATACCATATTTTTGAAAAAGCCGTTTCTGTAATGAAGGAGAAAACTCACCGAGGCAGTTCCATAGGAT
GGCAAGATCCTGGTATCGGTCTGCGATTCCGACTCGTCCAACATCAATACAACCTATTAATTTCCCCTCG
TCAAAAATAAGGTTATCAAGTGAGAAATCACCATGAGTGACGACTGAATCCGGTGAGAATGGCAAAAGCT
TATGCATTTCTTTCCAGACTTGTTCAACAGGCCAGCCATTACGCTCGTCATCAAAATCACTCGCATCAAC
CAAACCGTTATTCATTCGTGATTGCGCCTGAGCGAGGCGAAATACGCGATCGCTGTTAAAAGGACAATTA
CAAACAGGAATCGAATGCAACCGGCGCAGGAACACTGCCAGCGCATCAACAATATTTTCACCTGAATCAG
GATATTCTTCTAATACCTGGAATGCTGTTTTCCCGGGGATCGCAGTGGTGAGTAACCATGCATCATCAGG
AGTACGGATAAAATGCTTGATGGTCGGAAGAGGCATAAATTCCGTCAGCCAGTTTAGTCTGACCATCTCA
TCTGTAACATCATTGGCAACGCTACCTTTGCCATGTTTCAGAAACAACTCTGGCGCATCGGGCTTCCCAT
ACAATCGATAGATTGTCGCACCTGATTGCCCGACATTATCGCGAGCCCATTTATACCCATATAAATCAGC
ATCCATGTTGGAATTTAATCGCGGCCTGGAGCAAGACGTTTCCCGTTGAATATGGCTCATAACACCCCTT
GTATTACTGTTTATGTAAGCAGACAGTTTTATTGTTCATGATGATATATTTTTATCTTGTGCAATGTAAC
ATCAGAGATTTTGAGACACAACGTGGCTTTGTTGAATAAATCGAACTTTTGCTGAGTTGAAGGATCAGTC
ATGACCAAAATCCCTTAACGTGAGTTTTCGTTCCACTGAGCGTCAGACCCCGTAGAAAAGATCAAAGGAT
CTTCTTGAGATCCTTTTTTTCTGCGCGTAATCTGCTGCTTGCAAACAAAAAAACCACCGCTACCAGCGGT
GGTTTGTTTGCCGGATCAAGAGCTACCAACTCTTTTTCCGAAGGTAACTGGCTTCAGCAGAGCGCAGATA
CCAAATACTGTTCTTCTAGTGTAGCCGTAGTTAGGCCACCACTTCAAGAACTCTGTAGCACCGCCTACAT
ACCTCGCTCTGCTAATCCTGTTACCAGTGGCTGCTGCCAGTGGCGATAAGTCGTGTCTTACCGGGTTGGA
CTCAAGACGATAGTTACCGGATAAGGCGCAGCGGTCGGGCTGAACGGGGGGTTCGTGCACACAGCCCAGC
TTGGAGCGAACGACCTACACCGAACTGAGATACCTACAGCGTGAGCTATGAGAAAGCGCCACGCTTCCCG
AAGGGAGAAAGGCGGACAGGTATCCGGTAAGCGGCAGGGTCGGAACAGGAGAGCGCACGAGGGAGCTTCC
AGGGGGAAACGCCTGGTATCTTTATAGTCCTGTCGGGTTTCGCCACCTCTGACTTGAGCGTCGATTTTTG
TGATGCTCGTCAGGGGGGCGGAGCCTATGGAAAAACGCCAGCAACGCGGCCTTTTTACGGTTCCTGGCCT
TTTGCTGGCCTTTTGCTCACATGTTCTTTCCTGCGTTATCCCCTGATTCTGTGGATAACCGTGCGGCCGC
CAATGCTAAATTCGAGTGAAACACAGGAAGATCAGAAAATCCTCATTTCATCCATATTAACAATAATTTC
AAATGTTTATTTGCATTATTTGAAACTAGGCAAGACAAGCAACGAAACGTTTTTGAAAATTTTGAGTATT
TTCAATAAATTTGTAGAGGACTCAGATATTGAAAAAAAGCTACAGCAATTAATACTTGATAAGAAGAGTA
TTGAGAAGGGCAACGGTTCATCATCTCATGGATCTGCACATGAACAAACACCAGAGTCAAACGACGTTGA
AATTGAGGCTACTGCGCCAATTGATGACAATACAGACGATGATAACAAACCGAAGTTATCTGATGTAGAA
AAGGATTAAAGATGCTAAGAGATAGTGATGATATTTCATAAATAATGTAATTCTATATATGTTAATTACC
TTTTTTGCGAGGCATATTTATGGTGAAGGATAAGTTTTGACCATCAAAGAAGGTTAATGTGGCTGTGGTT
TCAGGGTCCATAAAGCCCACATGGATAACATTACCCCTGAATTCGCATCTAGACTGA
